Addgene plasmid #19697: TLD_027
Depositing lab: James Collins. Depositing organization: Boston University Medical Campus. Publication: A tunable genetic switch based on RNAi and repressor proteins for regulating gene expression in mammalian cells. Deans TL, Cantor CR, Collins JJ. Cell. 2007 Jul 27. 130(2):363-72. 10.1016/j.cell.2007.05.045 PubMed 17662949.
Backbone
  Vector backbone: LTRi
  Backbone size w/o insert (bp): 4898
  Vector type: Mammalian Expression, Synthetic Biology
Growth in bacteria
  Bacterial resistance: Ampicillin, 100 μg/mL
  Growth temperature: 37°C
  Growth strain: DH5alpha
  Copy number: High Copy
Gene/Insert
  Gene/Insert name: None
  Insert size (bp): 4898
  Cloning method: Restriction Enzyme
  Sequencing primers: 5′ CMV-
Terms and licenses: Academic/Nonprofit Terms; Industry Terms: Not Available to Industry
How to cite: TLD_027 was a gift from James Collins (Addgene plasmid # 19697 ; http://n2t.net/addgene:19697 ; RRID:Addgene_19697)
