[The description below was written by a language model from this plasmid's Addgene catalogue record and pLannotate feature annotations shown in this document.]
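Description:
TLD_027 is a 4,898 bp mammalian expression and synthetic-biology plasmid associated with work on a tunable mammalian gene switch that combines RNAi with repressor proteins. The catalogue names the backbone as LTRi and lists no separate insert; the "insert size" simply equals the full plasmid length, so the record treats the whole construct as one unit. It is maintained in E. coli through a high-copy ColE1/pUC-type origin and selected with ampicillin via the β-lactamase gene under its own promoter. Fragments of bom, rop, lacZα and a pUC-style multiple cloning site are cloning-vector remnants rather than functional modules.

The main payload in the feature table is a single mammalian expression cassette. The human cytomegalovirus immediate early enhancer and promoter drive a full-length E. coli lacI coding sequence. Downstream lie the SV40 small t antigen intron, flanked by short small t and large T antigen fragments, and an SV40 polyadenylation signal, which provide splicing and 3′ end processing. The short CAP binding site and lac promoter fragment just after lacI appear to be native lac operon sequence carried along with the gene. A second, reverse-oriented set (lac operator, lac promoter, CAP site and a lacI fragment) looks like the standard pUC-type lac region of the backbone.

The plasmid therefore appears to supply constitutive Lac repressor in mammalian cells, where LacI can silence promoters bearing lac operators and be relieved by IPTG. No shRNA, reporter, operator-regulated target gene or mammalian selection marker is annotated, and the record does not state the construct's specific role in the switch.
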