Features (pLannotate 1.2.2; 20 found; start..end, strand, type, name):
    137..236     +  misc_feature   bom (fragment): basis of mobility region from pBR322
    242..399     -  CDS            lacZα (fragment): LacZα fragment of β-galactosidase; lacZ fragment
    462..765     +  enhancer       CMV enhancer: human cytomegalovirus immediate early enhancer
    766..969     +  promoter       CMV promoter: human cytomegalovirus (CMV) immediate early promoter
    991..1009    +  misc_feature   MCS (fragment): pUC18/19 multiple cloning site
   1022..2101    +  CDS            lacI: LACI_ECOLI - Experimental evidence at protein level: Swiss-Prot protein existence level 1. Repressor of the lactose operon. Binds allolactose as an inducer. From Escherichia coli (strain K12).
   2153..2174    +  protein_bind   CAP binding site: CAP binding activates transcription in the presence of cAMP. E. coli catabolite activator protein
   2189..2207    +  promoter       lac promoter (fragment): promoter for the E. coli lac operon
   2223..2297    +  CDS            small t antigen (fragment): SV40 (simian virus 40) small t antigen
   2299..2364    +  intron         small t intron: SV40 (simian virus 40) small t antigen intron
   2366..2500    +  CDS            large T antigen (fragment): large T antigen from SV40 (simian virus 40)
   2523..2644    +  polyA_signal   SV40 poly(A) signal: SV40 polyadenylation signal
   2701..2717    -  protein_bind   lac operator: The lac repressor binds to the lac operator to inhibit transcription in E. coli. This inhibition can be relieved by adding lactose or isopropyl-β-D-thiogalactopyranoside (IPTG). lac repressor encoded by lacI
   2725..2755    -  promoter       lac promoter: promoter for the E. coli lac operon
   2770..2791    -  protein_bind   CAP binding site: CAP binding activates transcription in the presence of cAMP. E. coli catabolite activator protein
   2804..2896    -  CDS            lacI (fragment): lac repressor; lacI; The lac repressor binds to the lac operator to inhibit transcription in E. coli. This inhibition can be relieved by adding lactose or isopropyl-β-D-thiogalactopyranoside (IPTG).
   3079..3667    -  rep_origin     ori: high-copy-number ColE1/pMB1/pBR322/pUC origin of replication
   3838..4698    -  CDS            AmpR: β-lactamase; bla; confers resistance to ampicillin, carbenicillin, and related antibiotics
   4699..4803    -  promoter       AmpR promoter: bla
   4898..35      +  CDS            rop (fragment) (across the origin): Rop protein, which maintains plasmids at low copy number; rop
>Addgene plasmid #19697 | TLD_027 | depositor full sequence | sequence record 9328 | Author sequence
TCGCGCGTTTCGGTGATGACGGTGAAAACCTCTGACACATGCAGCTCCCGGAGACGGTCACAGCTTGTCT
GTAAGCGGATGCCGGGAGCAGACAAGCCCGTCAGGGCGCGTCAGCGGGTGTTGGCGGGTGTCGGGGCTGG
CTTAACTATGCGGCATCAGAGCAGATTGTACTGAGAGTGCACCATATGCGGTGTGAAATACCGCACAGAT
GCGTAAGGAGAAAATACCGCATCAGGCGCCATTCGCCATTCAGGCTGCGCAACTGTTGGGAAGGGCGATC
GGTGCGGGCCTCTTCGCTATTACGCCAGCTGGCGAAAGGGGGATGTGCTGCAAGGCGATTAAGTTGGGTA
ACGCCAGGGTTTTCCCAGTCACGACGTTGTAAAACGACGGCCAGTGAATTCTAGTTATTAATAGTAATCA
ATTACGGGGTCATTAGTTCATAGCCCATATATGGAGTTCCGCGTTACATAACTTACGGTAAATGGCCCGC
CTGGCTGACCGCCCAACGACCCCCGCCCATTGACGTCAATAATGACGTATGTTCCCATAGTAACGCCAAT
AGGGACTTTCCATTGACGTCAATGGGTGGAGTATTTACGGTAAACTGCCCACTTGGCAGTACATCAAGTG
TATCATATGCCAAGTACGCCCCCTATTGACGTCAATGACGGTAAATGGCCCGCCTGGCATTATGCCCAGT
ACATGACCTTATGGGACTTTCCTACTTGGCAGTACATCTACGTATTAGTCATCGCTATTACCATGGTGAT
GCGGTTTTGGCAGTACATCAATGGGCGTGGATAGCGGTTTGACTCACGGGGATTTCCAAGTCTCCACCCC
ATTGACGTCAATGGGAGTTTGTTTTGGCACCAAAATCAACGGGACTTTCCAAAATGTCGTAACAACTCCG
CCCCATTGACGCAAATGGGCGGTAGGCGTGTACGGTGGGAGGTCTATATAAGCAGAGCTGGTTTAGTGAA
CCGTCAGATCGGATCCTCTAGAGTCGACCATTGCCGCCACCATGAAACCAGTAACGTTATACGATGTCGC
AGAGTATGCCGGTGTCTCTTATCAGACCGTTTCCCGCGTGGTGAACCAGGCCAGCCACGTTTCTGCGAAA
ACGCGGGAAAAAGTGGAAGCGGCGATGGCGGAGCTGAATTACATTCCCAACCGCGTGGCACAACAACTGG
CGGGCAAACAGTCGTTGCTGATTGGCGTTGCCACCTCCAGTCTGGCCCTGCACGCGCCGTCGCAAATTGT
CGCGGCGATTAAATCTCGCGCCGATCAACTGGGTGCCAGCGTGGTGGTGTCGATGGTAGAACGAAGCGGC
GTCGAAGCCTGTAAAGCGGCGGTGCACAATCTTCTCGCGCAACGCGTCAGTGGGCTGATCATTAACTATC
CGCTGGATGACCAGGATGCCATTGCTGTGGAAGCTGCCTGCACTAATGTTCCGGCGTTATTTCTTGATGT
CTCTGACCAGACACCCATCAACAGTATTATTTTCTCCCATGAAGACGGTACGCGACTGGGCGTGGAGCAT
CTGGTCGCATTGGGTCACCAGCAAATCGCGCTGTTAGCGGGCCCATTAAGTTCTGTCTCGGCGCGTCTGC
GTCTGGCTGGCTGGCATAAATATCTCACTCGCAATCAAATTCAGCCGATAGCGGAACGGGAAGGCGACTG
GAGTGCCATGTCCGGTTTTCAACAAACCATGCAAATGCTGAATGAGGGCATCGTTCCCACTGCGATGCTG
GTTGCCAACGATCAGATGGCGCTGGGCGCAATGCGCGCCATTACCGAGTCCGGGCTGCGCGTTGGTGCGG
ATATCTCGGTAGTGGGATACGACGATACCGAAGACAGCTCATGTTATATCCCGCCGTTAACCACCATCAA
ACAGGATTTTCGCCTGCTGGGGCAAACCAGCGTGGACCGCTTGCTGCAACTCTCTCAGGGCCAGGCGGTG
AAGGGCAATCAGCTGTTGCCCGTCTCACTGGTGAAAAGAAAAACCACCCTGGCGCCCAATACGCAAACCG
CCTCTCCCCGCGCGTTGGCCGATTCATTAATGCAGCTGGCACGACAGGTTTCCCGACTGGAAAGCGGGCA
GAGCAGCCTGAGGCCTCCTAAGAAGAAGAGGAAGGTTTGAGCGCAACGCAATTAATGTAAGTTAGCTCAC
TCATTAGGCACCCCAGGCTTTACACTTTATGCTTCCGACCTGCAGCCCCTTGGATCTTTGTGAAGGAACC
TTACTTCTGTGGTGTGACATAATTGGACAAACTACCTACAGAGATTTAAAGCTCTAAGGTAAATATAAAA
TTTTTAAGTGTATAATGTGTTAAACTACTGATTCTAATTGTTTGTGTATTTTAGATCACAGTCCCAAGGC
TCATTTCAGGCCCCTCAGTCCTCACAGTCTGTTCATGATCATAATCAGCCATACCACATTTGTAGAGGTT
TTACTTGCTTTAAAAAACCTCCCACACCTCCCCCTGAACCTGAAACATAAAATGAATGCAATTGTTGTTG
TTAACTTGTTTATTGCAGCTTATAATGGTTACAAATAAAGCAATAGCATCACAAATTTCACAAATAAAGC
ATTTTTTTCACTGCATTCTAGTTGTGGTTTGTCCAAACTCATCAATGTATCTTATCATGTCTGGGCCCAA
GCTTGGCGTAATCATGGTCATAGCTGTTTCCTGTGTGAAATTGTTATCCGCTCACAATTCCACACAACAT
ACGAGCCGGAAGCATAAAGTGTAAAGCCTGGGGTGCCTAATGAGTGAGCTAACTCACATTAATTGCGTTG
CGCTCACTGCCCGCTTTCCAGTCGGGAAACCTGTCGTGCCAGCTGCATTAATGAATCGGCCAACGCGCGG
GGAGAGGCGGTTTGCGTATTGGGCGCTCTTCCGCTTCCTCGCTCACTGACTCGCTGCGCTCGGTCGTTCG
GCTGCGGCGAGCGGTATCAGCTCACTCAAAGGCGGTAATACGGTTATCCACAGAATCAGGGGATAACGCA
GGAAAGAACATGTGAGCAAAAGGCCAGCAAAAGGCCAGGAACCGTAAAAAGGCCGCGTTGCTGGCGTTTT
TCCATAGGCTCCGCCCCCCTGACGAGCATCACAAAAATCGACGCTCAAGTCAGAGGTGGCGAAACCCGAC
AGGACTATAAAGATACCAGGCGTTTCCCCCTGGAAGCTCCCTCGTGCGCTCTCCTGTTCCGACCCTGCCG
CTTACCGGATACCTGTCCGCCTTTCTCCCTTCGGGAAGCGTGGCGCTTTCTCATAGCTCACGCTGTAGGT
ATCTCAGTTCGGTGTAGGTCGTTCGCTCCAAGCTGGGCTGTGTGCACGAACCCCCCGTTCAGCCCGACCG
CTGCGCCTTATCCGGTAACTATCGTCTTGAGTCCAACCCGGTAAGACACGACTTATCGCCACTGGCAGCA
GCCACTGGTAACAGGATTAGCAGAGCGAGGTATGTAGGCGGTGCTACAGAGTTCTTGAAGTGGTGGCCTA
ACTACGGCTACACTAGAAGAACAGTATTTGGTATCTGCGCTCTGCTGAAGCCAGTTACCTTCGGAAAAAG
AGTTGGTAGCTCTTGATCCGGCAAACAAACCACCGCTGGTAGCGGTGGTTTTTTTGTTTGCAAGCAGCAG
ATTACGCGCAGAAAAAAAGGATCTCAAGAAGATCCTTTGATCTTTTCTACGGGGTCTGACGCTCAGTGGA
ACGAAAACTCACGTTAAGGGATTTTGGTCATGAGATTATCAAAAAGGATCTTCACCTAGATCCTTTTAAA
TTAAAAATGAAGTTTTAAATCAATCTAAAGTATATATGAGTAAACTTGGTCTGACAGTTACCAATGCTTA
ATCAGTGAGGCACCTATCTCAGCGATCTGTCTATTTCGTTCATCCATAGTTGCCTGACTCCCCGTCGTGT
AGATAACTACGATACGGGAGGGCTTACCATCTGGCCCCAGTGCTGCAATGATACCGCGAGACCCACGCTC
ACCGGCTCCAGATTTATCAGCAATAAACCAGCCAGCCGGAAGGGCCGAGCGCAGAAGTGGTCCTGCAACT
TTATCCGCCTCCATCCAGTCTATTAATTGTTGCCGGGAAGCTAGAGTAAGTAGTTCGCCAGTTAATAGTT
TGCGCAACGTTGTTGCCATTGCTACAGGCATCGTGGTGTCACGCTCGTCGTTTGGTATGGCTTCATTCAG
CTCCGGTTCCCAACGATCAAGGCGAGTTACATGATCCCCCATGTTGTGCAAAAAAGCGGTTAGCTCCTTC
GGTCCTCCGATCGTTGTCAGAAGTAAGTTGGCCGCAGTGTTATCACTCATGGTTATGGCAGCACTGCATA
ATTCTCTTACTGTCATGCCATCCGTAAGATGCTTTTCTGTGACTGGTGAGTACTCAACCAAGTCATTCTG
AGAATAGTGTATGCGGCGACCGAGTTGCTCTTGCCCGGCGTCAATACGGGATAATACCGCGCCACATAGC
AGAACTTTAAAAGTGCTCATCATTGGAAAACGTTCTTCGGGGCGAAAACTCTCAAGGATCTTACCGCTGT
TGAGATCCAGTTCGATGTAACCCACTCGTGCACCCAACTGATCTTCAGCATCTTTTACTTTCACCAGCGT
TTCTGGGTGAGCAAAAACAGGAAGGCAAAATGCCGCAAAAAAGGGAATAAGGGCGACACGGAAATGTTGA
ATACTCATACTCTTCCTTTTTCAATATTATTGAAGCATTTATCAGGGTTATTGTCTCATGAGCGGATACA
TATTTGAATGTATTTAGAAAAATAAACAAATAGGGGTTCCGCGCACATTTCCCCGAAAAGTGCCACCTGA
CGTCTAAGAAACCATTATTATCATGACATTAACCTATAAAAATAGGCGTATCACGAGGCCCTTTCGTC
