>Addgene plasmid #19697 | TLD_027 | addgene partial sequence | sequence record 25367 | 19697 with CMV-F
GAGCTGGTTTAGTGAACCGTCAGATCGGATCCTCTAGAGTCGACCATTGCCGCCACCATGAAACCAGTAA
CGTTATACGATGTCGCAGAGTATGCCGGTGTCTCTTATCAGACCGTTTCCCGCGTGGTGAACCAGGCCAG
CCACGTTTCTGCGAAAACGCGGGAAAAAGTGGAAGCGGCGATGGCGGAGCTGAATTACATTCCCAACCGC
GTGGCACAACAACTGGCGGGCAAACAGTCGTTGCTGATTGGCGTTGCCACCTCCAGTCTGGCCCTGCACG
CGCCGTCGCAAATTGTCGCGGCGATTAAATCTCGCGCCGATCAACTGGGTGCCAGCGTGGTGGTGTCGAT
GGTAGAACGAAGCGGCGTCGAAGCCTGTAAAGCGGCGGTGCACAATCTTCTCGCGCAACGCGTCAGTGGG
CTGATCATTAACTATCCGCTGGATGACCAGGATGCCATTGCTGTGGAAGCTGCCTGCACTAATGTTCCGG
CGTTATTTCTTGATGTCTCTGACCAGACACCCATCAACAGTATTATTTTCTCCCATGAAGACGGTACGCG
ACTGGGCGTGGAGCATCTGGTCGCATTGGGTCACCAGCAAATCGCGCTGTTAGCGGGCCCATTAAGTTCT
GTCTCGGCGCGTCTGCGTCTGGCTGGCTGGCATAAATATCTCACTCGCAATCAAATTCAGCCGATAGCGG
AACGGGAAGGCGACTGGAGTGCCATGTCCGGTTTTCAACAAACCATGCAAATGCTGAATGAGGGCATCGT
TCCCACTGCGATGCTGGTTGCCAACGATCANATGGCGCTGGGCGCAATGCGCGCCATTACCGAGTCCGGG
